>Addgene plasmid #83372 | pET28b(+)-SPN+IFS | addgene full sequence | sequence record 170995 | Addgene NGS Result
GGTTTGCGTATTGGGCGCCAGGGTGGTTTTTCTTTTCACCAGTGAGACGGGCAACAGCTGATTGCCCTTC
ACCGCCTGGCCCTGAGAGAGTTGCAGCAAGCGGTCCACGCTGGTTTGCCCCAGCAGGCGAAAATCCTGTT
TGATGGTGGTTAACGGCGGGATATAACATGAGCTGTCTTCGGTATCGTCGTATCCCACTACCGAGATATC
CGCACCAACGCGCAGCCCGGACTCGGTAATGGCGCGCATTGCGCCCAGCGCCATCTGATCGTTGGCAACC
AGCATCGCAGTGGGAACGATGCCCTCATTCAGCATTTGCATGGTTTGTTGAAAACCGGACATGGCACTCC
AGTCGCCTTCCCGTTCCGCTATCGGCTGAATTTGATTGCGAGTGAGATATTTATGCCAGCCAGCCAGACG
CAGACGCGCCGAGACAGAACTTAATGGGCCCGCTAACAGCGCGATTTGCTGGTGACCCAATGCGACCAGA
TGCTCCACGCCCAGTCGCGTACCGTCTTCATGGGAGAAAATAATACTGTTGATGGGTGTCTGGTCAGAGA
CATCAAGAAATAACGCCGGAACATTAGTGCAGGCAGCTTCCACAGCAATGGCATCCTGGTCATCCAGCGG
ATAGTTAATGATCAGCCCACTGACGCGTTGCGCGAGAAGATTGTGCACCGCCGCTTTACAGGCTTCGACG
CCGCTTCGTTCTACCATCGACACCACCACGCTGGCACCCAGTTGATCGGCGCGAGATTTAATCGCCGCGA
CAATTTGCGACGGCGCGTGCAGGGCCAGACTGGAGGTGGCAACGCCAATCAGCAACGACTGTTTGCCCGC
CAGTTGTTGTGCCACGCGGTTGGGAATGTAATTCAGCTCCGCCATCGCCGCTTCCACTTTTTCCCGCGTT
TTCGCAGAAACGTGGCTGGCCTGGTTCACCACGCGGGAAACGGTCTGATAAGAGACACCGGCATACTCTG
CGACATCGTATAACGTTACTGGTTTCACATTCACCACCCTGAATTGACTCTCTTCCGGGCGCTATCATGC
CATACCGCGAAAGGTTTTGCGCCATTCGATGGTGTCCGGGATCTCGACGCTCTCCCTTATGCGACTCCTG
CATTAGGAAGCAGCCCAGTAGTAGGTTGAGGCCGTTGAGCACCGCCGCCGCAAGGAATGGTGCATGCAAG
GAGATGGCGCCCAACAGTCCCCCGGCCACGGGGCCTGCCACCATACCCACGCCGAAACAAGCGCTCATGA
GCCCGAAGTGGCGAGCCCGATCTTCCCCATCGGTGATGTCGGCGATATAGGCGCCAGCAACCGCACCTGT
GGCGCCGGTGATGCCGGCCACGATGCGTCCGGCGTAGAGGATCGAGATCTCGATCCCGCGAAATTAATAC
GACTCACTATAGGGGAATTGTGAGCGGATAACAATTCCCCTCTAGAAATAATTTTGTTTAACTTTAAGAA
GGAGATATACCATGGGCAGCAGCCATCATCATCATCATCACAGCAGCGGCCTGGTGCCGCGCGGCAGCCA
TATGGTTAGTGGCAAAGAAAATAAAAAAAGCGATGTCAAATATGAAACGACCAAAGTTATGGAAGCTAAC
GCAACTTCCTCTAAAGAAGACAATCATGTCATGCACACATTAGACGGCTCAATGAGTACTGTCTGGGAGG
AAAATTCACCTGGTGGTGGTGTTGGTGAGGTACTTTCCTACAAGTTTGCGTCCCCGATGCATATTGGGAG
AATTTTAATTGTTAATGGAGACACATCTAGCAAGGAGAATTACTACAAGAAAAATAGAATTGCAAAGGCT
GATGTTAAATACTATAACGGGAATAAATTGGTCCTCTTTCAAAAAATTGAATTAGGCGACACCTACACTA
AAAAACCGCATCACATTGAGATTGATAAAAAATTAGATGTTGATCGTATTGATATTGAGGTAACAGAGGT
CCATCAGGGACAAAACAAGGATATTTTAGCCTTGTCAGAGGTCACTTTTGGCAATATGGAACGCGATATT
TTTGAAAAAAAGTTTAAAGAAATTAAAGATAAATGGGTAACAGATAAACAAGCAGATGAGTTTATTGAAA
CTGCCGACAAGTATGCTGATAAAGCTGTTCAGATGTCTGCTGTTGCGTCACGTGCTGAGTATTACCGGAT
GTACGTTAGCCGCAAATACCACTACAAAAAAGAGTTTGTTGAAAAACTAAAACAAGTCTACAAAGAAAGC
GGAGCTTCTCACGTTACAAGTAAAAAAGATGTGATGTTAGCTTTTGATGATGCTAAAAGAAAGTCAACGA
TTGGTCGACAAGAAAACGGTCTTTTTGTGACAAGTTTTGCTGAAGATATGGCATTGCTCTTTACTGATCA
AGGTAAGTTAAAATCAGCTGACCAAATTGAAAATATAAAAGGTGTCGATAGCGGAAAATATAGCGATGGG
GTTTATCAATATGAGTACGATTCTGAACTAACAAAAAACATTGATAAGCTAGGCTATATCCGAACAGCTA
GCGGAGATACTCCTGGAGCAAATTCGCTCAACATTCCTGGTTGCCAAACGTGGTCAGGAAAACACATTGA
AAATTCAGAAAGTGAGTTAATTTTCCCATCGATTAGTGTTAAAGATCTAAAATCTAAAGCTGTCTTAGCA
GAGATTGATGCCAAAGGCTATTTTGAAATTATTGATCCTACCATCATTGCTCCAAATGGTGACCATAAAA
AAGTAACTGGTCGCTTCAAAATTAAGAAAATGCAAGATAGAATGCAAGATAGGAAGTAACAATATGTATA
AGGTGCCAAAGGGTTTAGAACATTACCAAAAAATGTTTCAAAAAGAAGTAACTGTTAATGATTTAAAAAA
ATACTTGATAGGTAGTGACAAAGAGTATCGTATCACTAGAAGAGACTCCTATATGGGAGATATTTCTGAT
CCAGAAGTTATTTTAGAGTATGGGGTTTACCCTGCTTTCATAAAAGGCTATACCCAATTGAAAGCTAACA
TCGAAGAAGCATTATTAGAAATGTCAAATAGCGGTCAAGCATTAGACATTTACCAAGCGGTTCAAACCCT
AAACGCTGAAAACATGTTATTAAATTATTACGAAAGCTTGCCATTTTATTTAAACCGTCAAAGCATACTA
GCTAATATAACCAAAGCGTTAAAAGATGCGCATATTAGAGAGGCTATGGCACATTACAAATTAGGAGAAT
TTGCTCACTATCAAGATACTATGCTTGATATGGTCGAAAGAACAATAGAAACATTTTAACTCGAGCACCA
CCACCACCACCACTGAGATCCGGCTGCTAACAAAGCCCGAAAGGAAGCTGAGTTGGCTGCTGCCACCGCT
GAGCAATAACTAGCATAACCCCTTGGGGCCTCTAAACGGGTCTTGAGGGGTTTTTTGCTGAAAGGAGGAA
CTATATCCGGATTGGCGAATGGG
[124 nt withheld, positions 3454-3577]
C
[91 nt withheld, positions 3579-3669]
A
[49 nt withheld, positions 3671-3719]
CCTTTGACGTTGGAGTCCACGTTCTTT
[37 nt withheld, positions 3747-3783]
ACCCTATCTCGGTCTATTCTTTTGATTTATAAGGGATTTTGCCGATTTCGGCCTATTGGTTAAAAAATGA
GCTGATTTAACAAAAATTTAACGCGAATTTTAACAAAATATTAACGCTTACAATTTAGGTGGCACTTTTC
GGGGAAATGTGCGCGGAACCCCTATTTGTTTATTTTTCTAAATACATTCAAATATGTATCCGCTCATGAA
TTAATTCTTAGAAAAACTCATCGAGCATCAAATGAAACTGCAATTTATTCATATCAGGATTATCAATACC
ATATTTTTGAAAAAGCCGTTTCTGTAATGAAGGAGAAAACTCACCGAGGCAGTTCCATAGGATGGCAAGA
TCCTGGTATCGGTCTGCGATTCCGACTCGTCCAACATCAATACAACCTATTAATTTCCCCTCGTCAAAAA
TAAGGTTATCAAGTGAGAAATCACCATGAGTGACGACTGAATCCGGTGAGAATGGCAAAAGTTTATGCAT
TTCTTTCCAGACTTGTTCAACAGGCCAGCCATTACGCTCGTCATCAAAATCACTCGCATCAACCAAACCG
TTATTCATTCGTGATTGCGCCTGAGCGAGACGAAATACGCGATCGCTGTTAAAAGGACAATTACAAACAG
GAATCGAATGCAACCGGCGCAGGAACACTGCCAGCGCATCAACAATATTTTCACCTGAATCAGGATATTC
TTCTAATACCTGGAATGCTGTTTTCCCGGGGATCGCAGTGGTGAGTAACCATGCATCATCAGGAGTACGG
ATAAAATGCTTGATGGTCGGAAGAGGCATAAATTCCGTCAGCCAGTTTAGTCTGACCATCTCATCTGTAA
CATCATTGGCAACGCTACCTTTGCCATGTTTCAGAAACAACTCTGGCGCATCGGGCTTCCCATACAATCG
ATAGATTGTCGCACCTGATTGCCCGACATTATCGCGAGCCCATTTATACCCATATAAATCAGCATCCATG
TTGGAATTTAATCGCGGCCTAGAGCAAGACGTTTCCCGTTGAATATGGCTCATAACACCCCTTGTATTAC
TGTTTATGTAAGCAGACAGTTTTATTGTTCATGACCAAAATCCCTTAACGTGAGTTTTCGTTCCACTGAG
CGTCAGACCCCGTAGAAAAGATCAAAGGATCTTCTTGAGATCCTTTTTTTCTGCGCGTAATCTGCTGCTT
GCAAACAAAAAAACCACCGCTACCAGCGGTGGTTTGTTTGCCGGATCAAGAGCTACCAACTCTTTTTCCG
AAGGTAACTGGCTTCAGCAGAGCGCAGATACCAAATACTGTCCTTCTAGTGTAGCCGTAGTTAGGCCACC
ACTTCAAGAACTCTGTAGCACCGCCTACATACCTCGCTCTGCTAATCCTGTTACCAGTGGCTGCTGCCAG
TGGCGATAAGTCGTGTCTTACCGGGTTGGACTCAAGACGATAGTTACCGGATAAGGCGCAGCGGTCGGGC
TGAACGGGGGGTTCGTGCACACAGCCCAGCTTGGAGCGAACGACCTACACCGAACTGAGATACCTACAGC
GTGAGCTATGAGAAAGCGCCACGCTTCCCGAAGGGAGAAAGGCGGACAGGTATCCGGTAAGCGGCAGGGT
CGGAACAGGAGAGCGCACGAGGGAGCTTCCAGGGGGAAACGCCTGGTATCTTTATAGTCCTGTCGGGTTT
CGCCACCTCTGACTTGAGCGTCGATTTTTGTGATGCTCGTCAGGGGGGCGGAGCCTATGGAAAAACGCCA
GCAACGCGGCCTTTTTACGGTTCCTGGCCTTTTGCTGGCCTTTTGCTCACATGTTCTTTCCTGCGTTATC
CCCTGATTCTGTGGATAACCGTATTACCGCCTTTGAGTGAGCTGATACCGCTCGCCGCAGCCGAACGACC
GAGCGCAGCGAGTCAGTGAGCGAGGAAGCGGAAGAGCGCCTGATGCGGTATTTTCTCCTTACGCATCTGT
GCGGTATTTCACACCGCAATGGTGCACTCTCAGTACAATCTGCTCTGATGCCGCATAGTTAAGCCAGTAT
ACACTCCGCTATCGCTACGTGACTGGGTCATGGCTGCGCCCCGACACCCGCCAACACCCGCTGACGCGCC
CTGACGGGCTTGTCTGCTCCCGGCATCCGCTTACAGACAAGCTGTGACCGTCTCCGGGAGCTGCATGTGT
CAGAGGTTTTCACCGTCATCACCGAAACGCGCGAGGCAGCTGCGGTAAAGCTCATCAGCGTGGTCGTGAA
GCGATTCACAGATGTCTGCCTGTTCATCCGCGTCCAGCTCGTTGAGTTTCTCCAGAAGCGTTAATGTCTG
GCTTCTGATAAAGCGGGCCATGTTAAGGGCGGTTTTTTCCTGTTTGGTCACTGATGCCTCCGTGTAAGGG
GGATTTCTGTTCATGGGGGTAATGATACCGATGAAACGAGAGAGGATGCTCACGATACGGGTTACTGATG
ATGAACATGCCCGGTTACTGGAACGTTGTGAGGGTAAACAACTGGCGGTATGGATGCGGCGGGACCAGAG
AAAAATCACTCAGGGTCAATGCCAGCGCTTCGTTAATACAGATGTAGGTGTTCCACAGGGTAGCCAGCAG
CATCCTGCGATGCAGATCCGGAACATAATGGTGCAGGGCGCTGACTTCCGCGTTTCCAGACTTTACGAAA
CACGGAAACCGAAGACCATTCATGTTGTTGCTCAGGTCGCAGACGTTTTGCAGCAGCAGTCGCTTCACGT
TCGCTCGCGTATCGGTGATTCATTCTGCTAACCAGTAAGGCAACCCCGCCAGCCTAGCCGGGTCCTCAAC
GACAGGAGCACGATCATGCGCACCCGTGGGGCCGCCATGCCGGCGATAATGGCCTGCTTCTCGCCGAAAC
GTTTGGTGGCGGGACCAGTGACGAAGGCTTGAGCGAGGGCGTGCAAGATTCCGAATACCGCAAGCGACAG
GCCGATCATCGTCGCGCTCCAGCGAAAGCGGTCCTCGCCGAAAATGACCCAGAGCGCTGCCGGCACCTGT
CCTACGAGTTGCATGATAAAGAAGACAGTCATAAGTGCGGCGACGATAGTCATGCCCCGCGCCCACCGGA
AGGAGCTGACTGGGTTGAAGGCTCTCAAGGGCATCGGTCGAGATCCCGGTGCCTAATGAGTGAGCTAACT
TACATTAATTGCGTTGCGCTCACTGCCCGCTTTCCAGTCGGGAAACCTGTCGTGCCAGCTGCATTAATGA
ATCGGCCAACGCGCGGGGAGAGGC
Features (pLannotate 1.2.2; 20 found; start..end, strand, type, name):
   1009..1086    -  promoter       lacI promoter: lacI
   1094..1373    -  CDS            TcR (fragment): tetracycline efflux protein; tet; confers resistance to tetracycline
   1395..1413    +  promoter       T7 promoter: promoter for bacteriophage T7 RNA polymerase
   1414..1438    +  protein_bind   lac operator: The lac repressor binds to the lac operator to inhibit transcription in E. coli. This inhibition can be relieved by adding lactose or isopropyl-β-D-thiogalactopyranoside (IPTG). lac repressor encoded by lacI
   1453..1475    +  RBS            RBS: efficient ribosome binding site from bacteriophage T7 gene 10 (Olins and Rangwala, 1989)
   1494..1510    +  CDS            capTEV™ (fragment): composite tag for in vivo biotinylation, TEV protease cleavage, and 6xHis tagging
   1521..1538    +  CDS            thrombin site: thrombin recognition and cleavage site
   3286..3303    +  CDS            9xHis (fragment): 9xHis affinity tag
   3313..3362    +  CDS            SET1 (fragment): solubility-enhancement tag derived from T7 phage gene 10B
   3370..3417    +  terminator     T7 terminator: transcription terminator for bacteriophage T7 RNA polymerase
   3454..3882    +  rep_origin     f1 ori (sequence partly withheld): f1 bacteriophage origin of replication; arrow indicates direction of (+) strand synthesis
   3935..3992    +  promoter       AmpR promoter (fragment): bla
   4001..4816    -  CDS            KanR: aminoglycoside phosphotransferase; aph(3')-Ia; confers resistance to kanamycin in bacteria or G418 (Geneticin®) in eukaryotes
   4938..5526    +  rep_origin     ori: high-copy-number ColE1/pMB1/pBR322/pUC origin of replication
   5712..5851    -  misc_feature   bom: basis of mobility region from pBR322
   5953..6144    -  CDS            rop: Rop protein, which maintains plasmids at low copy number; rop
   6161..6541    +  CDS            YPB1_ECOLX: Protein predicted: Swiss-Prot protein existence level 4. From Escherichia coli.
   6613..6904    -  CDS            TcR (fragment): tetracycline efflux protein; tet; confers resistance to tetracycline
   6919..6940    -  protein_bind   CAP binding site: CAP binding activates transcription in the presence of cAMP. E. coli catabolite activator protein
   6953..1008    -  CDS            lacI (across the origin): lac repressor; lacI; The lac repressor binds to the lac operator to inhibit transcription in E. coli. This inhibition can be relieved by adding lactose or isopropyl-β-D-thiogalactopyranoside (IPTG).
