[The description below was written by a language model from this plasmid's Addgene catalogue record and pLannotate feature annotations shown in this document.]
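Description:
pET28b(+)-SPN+IFS is a bacterial expression plasmid built on the Novagen pET28b(+) backbone for co-producing two Streptococcus pyogenes serotype M3 proteins in E. coli: SPN (the β-NAD+ glycohydrolase, also called Nga) and IFS, its endogenous inhibitor. The plasmid is maintained through a pBR322-type origin accompanied by the bom region and the rop gene, which keeps copy number low, and it is selected with kanamycin through an aminoglycoside phosphotransferase gene. An f1 origin is also present. The catalogue lists a total size of 7,099 bp, whereas the sequenced record behind the feature table is 7,027 nt.

Expression is driven by a T7 promoter followed by a lac operator and the T7 gene 10 ribosome binding site, with the plasmid-borne lacI gene supplying repressor. Transcription therefore depends on a host providing T7 RNA polymerase and can be induced with IPTG. The insert lies between NdeI at the 5′ end of SPN and XhoI at the 3′ end of IFS. No internal cloning sites are recorded between the two genes, and no second promoter is annotated, which suggests that both are transcribed as one unit ending at the T7 terminator; the record does not say how IFS translation is initiated. SPN carries the backbone-encoded N-terminal hexahistidine tag followed by a thrombin cleavage site, allowing affinity capture and tag removal. No tag is listed for IFS, although a vector His-coding stretch is annotated just downstream of the insert. The insert itself is not annotated in the feature table, and several short hits (capTEV, SET1, TcR fragments) appear to be partial matches to standard vector sequence. The associated publication used the construct to obtain the SPN–IFS complex for high-resolution crystal structure determination.
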