Addgene plasmid #83372: pET28b(+)-SPN+IFS
Purpose: Expresses SPN and IFS complex in E. coli cell
Depositing lab: SeWon Suh. Depositing organization: Seoul National University. Publication: High-resolution crystal structure of Streptococcus pyogenes beta-NAD(+) glycohydrolase in complex with its endogenous inhibitor IFS reveals a highly water-rich interface. Yoon JY, An DR, Yoon HJ, Kim HS, Lee SJ, Im HN, Jang JY, Suh SW. J Synchrotron Radiat. 2013 Nov;20(Pt 6):962-7. doi: 10.1107/S0909049513020803. Epub 2013 Sep 29. PubMed 24121349.
Backbone
  Vector backbone: pET28b(+)
  Backbone manufacturer: Novagen
  Backbone size w/o insert (bp): 5368
  Total vector size (bp): 7099
  Vector type: Bacterial Expression
Growth in bacteria
  Bacterial resistance: Kanamycin, 50 μg/mL
  Growth temperature: 37°C
  Growth strain: DH5alpha
  Copy number: Low Copy
Gene/Insert 1
  Gene/Insert name: SPN (alt names: Nicotine adenine dinucleotide glycohydrolase; Nga)
  Species: Streptococcus pyogenes serotype M3
  Insert size (bp): 1245
  GenBank ID: AAM78735.1
  Promoter: T7
  Tag / fusion protein: Hexahistidine tag (N terminal on backbone)
  Cloning method: Restriction Enzyme; 5′ cloning site NdeI (not destroyed); 3′ cloning site None (not destroyed)
  Sequencing primers: 5′ T7 promoter
Gene/Insert 2
  Gene/Insert name: IFS
  Species: Streptococcus pyogenes serotype M3
  Insert size (bp): 486
  GenBank ID: AAM78736.1
  Promoter: T7
  Cloning method: Restriction Enzyme; 5′ cloning site None (not destroyed); 3′ cloning site XhoI (not destroyed)
  Sequencing primers: 5′ None; 3′ T7 terminator
Terms and licenses: Academic/Nonprofit Terms; Industry Terms: Not Available to Industry
How to cite: pET28b(+)-SPN+IFS was a gift from SeWon Suh (Addgene plasmid # 83372 ; http://n2t.net/addgene:83372 ; RRID:Addgene_83372)
