>Addgene plasmid #83372 | pET28b(+)-SPN+IFS | depositor partial sequence | sequence record 158729 | 38-451
GTTAGTGGCAAAGAAAATAAAAAAAGCGATGTCAAATATGAAACGACCAAAGTTATGGAAGCTAACGCAA
CTTCCTCTAAAGAAGACAATCATGTCATGCACACATTAGACGGCTCAATGAGTACTGTCTGGGAGGAAAA
TTCACCTGGTGGTGGTGTTGGTGAGGTACTTTCCTACAAGTTTGCGTCCCCGATGCATATTGGGAGAATT
TTAATTGTTAATGGAGACACATCTAGCAAGGAGAATTACTACAAGAAAAATAGAATTGCAAAGGCTGATG
TTAAATACTATAACGGGAATAAATTGGTCCTCTTTCAAAAAATTGAATTAGGCGACACCTACACTAAAAA
ACCGCATCACATTGAGATTGATAAAAAATTAGATGTTGATCGTATTGATATTGAGGTAACAGAGGTCCAT
CAGGGACAAAACAAGGATATTTTAGCCTTGTCAGAGGTCACTTTTGGCAATATGGAACGCGATATTTTTG
AAAAAAAGTTTAAAGAAATTAAAGATAAATGGGTAACAGATAAACAAGCAGATGAGTTTATTGAAACTGC
CGACAAGTATGCTGATAAAGCTGTTCAGATGTCTGCTGTTGCGTCACGTGCTGAGTATTACCGGATGTAC
GTTAGCCGCAAATACCACTACAAAAAAGAGTTTGTTGAAAAACTAAAACAAGTCTACAAAGAAAGCGGAG
CTTCTCACGTTACAAGTAAAAAAGATGTGATGTTAGCTTTTGATGATGCTAAAAGAAAGTCAACGATTGG
TCGACAAGAAAACGGTCTTTTTGTGACAAGTTTTGCTGAAGATATGGCATTGCTCTTTACTGATCAAGGT
AAGTTAAAATCAGCTGACCAAATTGAAAATATAAAAGGTGTCGATAGCGGAAAATATAGCGATGGGGTTT
ATCAATATGAGTACGATTCTGAACTAACAAAAAACATTGATAAGCTAGGCTATATCCGAACAGCTAGCGG
AGATACTCCTGGAGCAAATTCGCTCAACATTCCTGGTTGCCAAACGTGGTCAGGAAAACACATTGAAAAT
TCAGAAAGTGAGTTAATTTTCCCATCGATTAGTGTTAAAGATCTAAAATCTAAAGCTGTCTTAGCAGAGA
TTGATGCCAAAGGCTATTTTGAAATTATTGATCCTACCATCATTGCTCCAAATGGTGACCATAAAAAAGT
AACTGGTCGCTTCAAAATTAAGAAAATGCAAGATAGAATGCAAGATAGGAAGTAA
