>Addgene plasmid #83372 | pET28b(+)-SPN+IFS | depositor partial sequence | sequence record 158730 | 1-161
ATGTATAAGGTGCCAAAGGGTTTAGAACATTACCAAAAAATGTTTCAAAAAGAAGTAACTGTTAATGATT
TAAAAAAATACTTGATAGGTAGTGACAAAGAGTATCGTATCACTAGAAGAGACTCCTATATGGGAGATAT
TTCTGATCCAGAAGTTATTTTAGAGTATGGGGTTTACCCTGCTTTCATAAAAGGCTATACCCAATTGAAA
GCTAACATCGAAGAAGCATTATTAGAAATGTCAAATAGCGGTCAAGCATTAGACATTTACCAAGCGGTTC
AAACCCTAAACGCTGAAAACATGTTATTAAATTATTACGAAAGCTTGCCATTTTATTTAAACCGTCAAAG
CATACTAGCTAATATAACCAAAGCGTTAAAAGATGCGCATATTAGAGAGGCTATGGCACATTACAAATTA
GGAGAATTTGCTCACTATCAAGATACTATGCTTGATATGGTCGAAAGAACAATAGAAACATTTTAG
